>Addgene plasmid #214627 | pGL4_10xUAS-CMVmin-BC0395-luc2 | addgene full sequence | sequence record 424097 | Addgene NGS Result
GGCCTAACTGGCCGGTACCTGAGCTCGCTAGCCTCGAGGATATCAAACAAGTTTGTACAAAAAAGCAGGC
TCCCTAACTGGCCGGTACCGAGTTTCTAGACGGAGTACTGTCCTCCGAGCGGAGTACTGTCCTCCGACTC
GAGCGGAGTACTGTCCTCCGATCGGAGTACTGTCCTCCGCGAATTCCGGAGTACTGTCCTCCGAAGACGC
TAGTGCCGGTACCGAGTTTCTAGACGGAGTACTGTCCTCCGAGCGGAGTACTGTCCTCCGACTCGAGCGG
AGTACTGTCCTCCGATCGGAGTACTGTCCTCCGCGAATTCCGGAGTACTGTCCTCCGAAGACGCTAGCGG
GGGGCTACAACTTTTCTATACAAAGTTGCGGTACCCGGGTCGAGTAGGCGTGTACGGTGGGAGGCCTATA
TAAGCAGAGCTCGTTTAGTGAACCGTCAGATCGCCTGGAGACGCCATCCACGCTGTTTTGACCTCCATAG
AAGACACCGGGACCGATCCAGCCCAACTTTGTATAATAAAGTTGAGCTAGTTGCTAAGTCTGCCGAGTAG
AATTAACCCTCACTAAAGGGTAGGTGACACTATCTTTACATTCTATCTACTTTACTGCGTGACTTTTTAC
CAAAAATCATCACCTATAGTGAGTCGTATTAGTAGACGCGAGTCAATGCATGTACGACAGCTTTCTTGTA
CAAAGTGGTTCGATATCAAGATCTGGCCTCGGCGGCCAAGCTTGGCAATCCGGTACTGTTGGTAAAGCCA
CCATGGAAGATGCCAAAAACATTAAGAAGGGCCCAGCGCCATTCTACCCACTCGAAGACGGGACCGCCGG
CGAGCAGCTGCACAAAGCCATGAAGCGCTACGCCCTGGTGCCCGGCACCATCGCCTTTACCGACGCACAT
ATCGAGGTGGACATTACCTACGCCGAGTACTTCGAGATGAGCGTTCGGCTGGCAGAAGCTATGAAGCGCT
ATGGGCTGAATACAAACCATCGGATCGTGGTGTGCAGCGAGAATAGCTTGCAGTTCTTCATGCCCGTGTT
GGGTGCCCTGTTCATCGGTGTGGCTGTGGCCCCAGCTAACGACATCTACAACGAGCGCGAGCTGCTGAAC
AGCATGGGCATCAGCCAGCCCACCGTCGTATTCGTGAGCAAGAAAGGGCTGCAAAAGATCCTCAACGTGC
AAAAGAAGCTACCGATCATACAAAAGATCATCATCATGGATAGCAAGACCGACTACCAGGGCTTCCAAAG
CATGTACACCTTCGTGACTTCCCATTTGCCACCCGGCTTCAACGAGTACGACTTCGTGCCCGAGAGCTTC
GACCGGGACAAAACCATCGCCCTGATCATGAACAGTAGTGGCAGTACCGGATTGCCCAAGGGCGTAGCCC
TACCGCACCGCACCGCTTGTGTCCGATTCAGTCATGCCCGCGACCCCATCTTCGGCAACCAGATCATCCC
CGACACCGCTATCCTCAGCGTGGTGCCATTTCACCACGGCTTCGGCATGTTCACCACGCTGGGCTACTTG
ATCTGCGGCTTTCGGGTCGTGCTCATGTACCGCTTCGAGGAGGAGCTATTCTTGCGCAGCTTGCAAGACT
ATAAGATTCAATCTGCCCTGCTGGTGCCCACACTATTTAGCTTCTTCGCTAAGAGCACTCTCATCGACAA
GTACGACCTAAGCAACTTGCACGAGATCGCCAGCGGCGGGGCGCCGCTCAGCAAGGAGGTAGGTGAGGCC
GTGGCCAAACGCTTCCACCTACCAGGCATCCGCCAGGGCTACGGCCTGACAGAAACAACCAGCGCCATTC
TGATCACCCCCGAAGGGGACGACAAGCCTGGCGCAGTAGGCAAGGTGGTGCCCTTCTTCGAGGCTAAGGT
GGTGGACTTGGACACCGGTAAGACACTGGGTGTGAACCAGCGCGGCGAGCTGTGCGTCCGTGGCCCCATG
ATCATGAGCGGCTACGTTAACAACCCCGAGGCTACAAACGCTCTCATCGACAAGGACGGCTGGCTGCACA
GCGGCGACATCGCCTACTGGGACGAGGACGAGCACTTCTTCATCGTGGACCGGCTGAAGAGCCTGATCAA
ATACAAGGGCTACCAGGTAGCCCCAGCCGAACTGGAGAGCATCCTGCTGCAACACCCCAACATCTTCGAC
GCCGGGGTCGCCGGCCTGCCCGACGACGATGCCGGCGAGCTGCCCGCCGCAGTCGTCGTGCTGGAACACG
GTAAAACCATGACCGAGAAGGAGATCGTGGACTATGTGGCCAGCCAGGTTACAACCGCCAAGAAGCTGCG
CGGTGGTGTTGTGTTCGTGGACGAGGTGCCTAAAGGACTGACCGGCAAGTTGGACGCCCGCAAGATCCGC
GAGATTCTCATTAAGGCCAAGAAGGGCGGCAAGATCGCCGTGTAATCTGCTTGCAAGAACTGGTTCAGTA
GCTTAAGCCACTTTGTGATCCACCTTAACAGCCACGGCTTCCCTCCCGAGGTGGAGGAGCAGGCCGCCGG
CACCCTGCCCATGAGCTGCGCCCAGGAGAGCGGCATGGATAGACACCCTGCTGCTTGCGCCAGCGCCAGG
ATCAACGTCTAACTGCAGTCTAGAGTCGGGGCGGCCGGCCGCTTCGAGCAGACATGATAAGATACATTGA
TGAGTTTGGACAAACCACAACTAGAATGCAGTGAAAAAAATGCTTTATTTGTGAAATTTGTGATGCTATT
GCTTTATTTGTAACCATTATAAGCTGCAATAAACAAGTTAACAACAACAATTGCATTCATTTTATGTTTC
AGGTTCAGGGGGAGGTGTGGGAGGTTTTTTAAAGCAAGTAAAACCTCTACAAATGTGGTAAAATCGATAA
GGATCCGTTTGCGTATTGGGCGCTCTTCCGCTGATCTGCGCAGCACCATGGCCTGAAATAACCTCTGAAA
GAGGAACTTGGTTAGCTACCTTCTGAGGCGGAAAGAACCAGCTGTGGAATGTGTGTCAGTTAGGGTGTGG
AAAGTCCCCAGGCTCCCCAGCAGGCAGAAGTATGCAAAGCATGCATCTCAATTAGTCAGCAACCAGGTGT
GGAAAGTCCCCAGGCTCCCCAGCAGGCAGAAGTATGCAAAGCATGCATCTCAATTAGTCAGCAACCATAG
TCCCGCCCCTAACTCCGCCCATCCCGCCCCTAACTCCGCCCAGTTCCGCCCATTCTCCGCCCCATGGCTG
ACTAATTTTTTTTATTTATGCAGAGGCCGAGGCCGCCTCTGCCTCTGAGCTATTCCAGAAGTAGTGAGGA
GGCTTTTTTGGAGGCCTAGGCTTTTGCAAAAAGCTCGATTCTTCTGACACTAGCGCCACCATGAAGAAGC
CCGAACTCACCGCTACCAGCGTTGAAAAATTTCTCATCGAGAAGTTCGACAGTGTGAGCGACCTGATGCA
GTTGTCGGAGGGCGAAGAGAGCCGAGCCTTCAGCTTCGATGTCGGCGGACGCGGCTATGTACTGCGGGTG
AATAGCTGCGCTGATGGCTTCTACAAAGACCGCTACGTGTACCGCCACTTCGCCAGCGCTGCACTACCCA
TCCCCGAAGTGTTGGACATCGGCGAGTTCAGCGAGAGCCTGACATACTGCATCAGTAGACGCGCCCAAGG
CGTTACTCTCCAAGACCTCCCCGAAACAGAGCTGCCTGCTGTGTTACAGCCTGTCGCCGAAGCTATGGAT
GCTATTGCCGCCGCCGACCTCAGTCAAACCAGCGGCTTCGGCCCATTCGGGCCCCAAGGCATCGGCCAGT
ACACAACCTGGCGGGATTTCATTTGCGCCATTGCTGATCCCCATGTCTACCACTGGCAGACCGTGATGGA
CGACACCGTGTCCGCCAGCGTAGCTCAAGCCCTGGACGAACTGATGCTGTGGGCCGAAGACTGTCCCGAG
GTGCGCCACCTCGTCCATGCCGACTTCGGCAGCAACAACGTCCTGACCGACAACGGCCGCATCACCGCCG
TAATCGACTGGTCCGAAGCTATGTTCGGGGACAGTCAGTACGAGGTGGCCAACATCTTCTTCTGGCGGCC
CTGGCTGGCTTGCATGGAGCAGCAGACTCGCTACTTCGAGCGCCGGCATCCCGAGCTGGCCGGCAGCCCT
CGTCTGCGAGCCTACATGCTGCGCATCGGCCTGGATCAGCTCTACCAGAGCCTCGTGGACGGCAACTTCG
ACGATGCTGCCTGGGCTCAAGGCCGCTGCGATGCCATCGTCCGCAGCGGGGCCGGCACCGTCGGTCGCAC
ACAAATCGCTCGCCGGAGCGCAGCCGTATGGACCGACGGCTGCGTCGAGGTGCTGGCCGACAGCGGCAAC
CGCCGGCCCAGTACACGACCGCGCGCTAAGGAGGTAGGTCGAGTTTAAACTCTAGAACCGGTCATGGCCG
CAATAAAATATCTTTATTTTCATTACATCTGTGTGTTGGTTTTTTGTGTGTTCGAACTAGATGCTGTCGA
CCGATGCCCTTGAGAGCCTTCAACCCAGTCAGCTCCTTCCGGTGGGCGCGGGGCATGACTATCGTCGCCG
CACTTATGACTGTCTTCTTTATCATGCAACTCGTAGGACAGGTGCCGGCAGCGCTCTTCCGCTTCCTCGC
TCACTGACTCGCTGCGCTCGGTCGTTCGGCTGCGGCGAGCGGTATCAGCTCACTCAAAGGCGGTAATACG
GTTATCCACAGAATCAGGGGATAACGCAGGAAAGAACATGTGAGCAAAAGGCCAGCAAAAGGCCAGGAAC
CGTAAAAAGGCCGCGTTGCTGGCGTTTTTCCATAGGCTCCGCCCCCCTGACGAGCATCACAAAAATCGAC
GCTCAAGTCAGAGGTGGCGAAACCCGACAGGACTATAAAGATACCAGGCGTTTCCCCCTGGAAGCTCCCT
CGTGCGCTCTCCTGTTCCGACCCTGCCGCTTACCGGATACCTGTCCGCCTTTCTCCCTTCGGGAAGCGTG
GCGCTTTCTCATAGCTCACGCTGTAGGTATCTCAGTTCGGTGTAGGTCGTTCGCTCCAAGCTGGGCTGTG
TGCACGAACCCCCCGTTCAGCCCGACCGCTGCGCCTTATCCGGTAACTATCGTCTTGAGTCCAACCCGGT
AAGACACGACTTATCGCCACTGGCAGCAGCCACTGGTAACAGGATTAGCAGAGCGAGGTATGTAGGCGGT
GCTACAGAGTTCTTGAAGTGGTGGCCTAACTACGGCTACACTAGAAGAACAGTATTTGGTATCTGCGCTC
TGCTGAAGCCAGTTACCTTCGGAAAAAGAGTTGGTAGCTCTTGATCCGGCAAACAAACCACCGCTGGTAG
CGGTGGTTTTTTTGTTTGCAAGCAGCAGATTACGCGCAGAAAAAAAGGATCTCAAGAAGATCCTTTGATC
TTTTCTACGGGGTCTGACGCTCAGTGGAACGAAAACTCACGTTAAGGGATTTTGGTCATGAGATTATCAA
AAAGGATCTTCACCTAGATCCTTTTAAATTAAAAATGAAGTTTTAAATCAATCTAAAGTATATATGAGTA
AACTTGGTCTGACAGCGGCCGCAAATGCTAAACCACTGCAGTGGTTACCAGTGCTTGATCAGTGAGGCAC
CGATCTCAGCGATCTGCCTATTTCGTTCGTCCATAGTGGCCTGACTCCCCGTCGTGTAGATCACTACGAT
TCGTGAGGGCTTACCATCAGGCCCCAGCGCAGCAATGATGCCGCGAGAGCCGCGTTCACCGGCCCCCGAT
TTGTCAGCAATGAACCAGCCAGCAGGGAGGGCCGAGCGAAGAAGTGGTCCTGCTACTTTGTCCGCCTCCA
TCCAGTCTATGAGCTGCTGTCGTGATGCTAGAGTAAGAAGTTCGCCAGTGAGTAGTTTCCGAAGAGTTGT
GGCCATTGCTACTGGCATCGTGGTATCACGCTCGTCGTTCGGTATGGCTTCGTTCAACTCTGGTTCCCAG
CGGTCAAGCCGGGTCACATGATCACCCATATTATGAAGAAATGCAGTCAGCTCCTTAGGGCCTCCGATCG
TTGTCAGAAGTAAGTTGGCCGCGGTGTTGTCGCTCATGGTAATGGCAGCACTACACAATTCTCTTACCGT
CATGCCATCCGTAAGATGCTTTTCCGTGACCGGCGAGTACTCAACCAAGTCGTTTTGTGAGTAGTGTATA
CGGCGACCAAGCTGCTCTTGCCCGGCGTCTATACGGGACAACACCGCGCCACATAGCAGTACTTTGAAAG
TGCTCATCATCGGGAATCGTTCTTCGGGGCGGAAAGACTCAAGGATCTTGCCGCTATTGAGATCCAGTTC
GATATAGCCCACTCTTGCACCCAGTTGATCTTCAGCATCTTTTACTTTCACCAGCGTTTCGGGGTGTGCA
AAAACAGGCAAGCAAAATGCCGCAAAGAAGGGAATGAGTGCGACACGAAAATGTTGGATGCTCATACTCG
TCCTTTTTCAATATTATTGAAGCATTTATCAGGGTTACTAGTACGTCTCTCAAGGATAAGTAAGTAATAT
TAAGGTACGGGAGGTATTGGACAGGCCGCAATAAAATATCTTTATTTTCATTACATCTGTGTGTTGGTTT
TTTGTGTGAATCGATAGTACTAACATACGCTCTCCATCAAAACAAAACGAAACAAAACAAACTAGCAAAA
TAGGCTGTCCCCAGTGCAAGTGCAGGTGCCAGAACATTTCTCT
Features (pLannotate 1.2.2; 25 found; start..end, strand, type, name):
     47..71      +  protein_bind   attB1: mutant version of attB; recombination site for the Gateway® BP reaction BP Clonase™
    101..119     +  protein_bind   5X UAS (fragment): five tandem copies of the "ScaI site" 17-mer CGGAGTACTGTCCTCCG, an upstream activating sequence (UAS) that efficiently binds yeast Gal4 (Webster et al., 1988; Pfeiffer et al., 2010) GAL4
    187..204     +  protein_bind   5X UAS (fragment): five tandem copies of the "ScaI site" 17-mer CGGAGTACTGTCCTCCG, an upstream activating sequence (UAS) that efficiently binds yeast Gal4 (Webster et al., 1988; Pfeiffer et al., 2010) GAL4
    235..253     +  protein_bind   5X UAS (fragment): five tandem copies of the "ScaI site" 17-mer CGGAGTACTGTCCTCCG, an upstream activating sequence (UAS) that efficiently binds yeast Gal4 (Webster et al., 1988; Pfeiffer et al., 2010) GAL4
    321..338     +  protein_bind   5X UAS (fragment): five tandem copies of the "ScaI site" 17-mer CGGAGTACTGTCCTCCG, an upstream activating sequence (UAS) that efficiently binds yeast Gal4 (Webster et al., 1988; Pfeiffer et al., 2010) GAL4
    358..378     -  protein_bind   attB4: mutant version of attB; core recombination site for the Gateway® BP reaction BP Clonase™
    394..431     +  promoter       minimal CMV promoter: human cytomegalovirus (CMV) immediate early promoter
    514..534     +  protein_bind   attB3: mutant version of attB; core recombination site for the Gateway® BP reaction BP Clonase™
    561..579     +  promoter       T3 promoter: promoter for bacteriophage T3 RNA polymerase
    643..661     -  promoter       T7 promoter: promoter for bacteriophage T7 RNA polymerase
    688..708     -  protein_bind   attB2: mutant version of attB; core recombination site for the Gateway® BP reaction BP Clonase™
    773..2425    +  CDS            luciferase: firefly luciferase synthetic luc2 version of the luciferase gene
   2429..2476    +  CDS            hCL1: non-ORF yeast peptide conferring ubiquitin-dependent degradation human codon-optimized
   2483..2599    +  CDS            hPEST: PEST degradation sequence from mouse ornithine decarboxylase human codon-optimized
   2648..2769    -  polyA_signal   SV40 poly(A) signal: SV40 polyadenylation signal
   2795..2926    -  CDS            LT_SV40 (fragment): Experimental evidence at protein level: Swiss-Prot protein existence level 1. Isoform 17kT antigen targets host RBL2 for degradation and promotes cell proliferation. Transactivates host cyclin A promoter through its J domain. From Simian virus 40 (SV40).
   2963..3320    +  promoter       SV40 promoter: SV40 enhancer and early promoter
   3351..4388    +  CDS            HygR: hygromycin B phosphotransferase confers resistance to hygromycin
   4412..4460    +  polyA_signal   poly(A) signal: synthetic polyadenylation signal
   4476..4607    +  CDS            TcR (fragment): tetracycline efflux protein; tet; confers resistance to tetracycline
   4787..5375    -  rep_origin     ori: high-copy-number ColE1/pMB1/pBR322/pUC origin of replication
   5575..6435    -  CDS            AmpR: β-lactamase confers resistance to ampicillin, carbenicillin, and related antibiotics
   6436..6477    -  promoter       AmpR promoter (fragment): bla
   6540..6588    +  polyA_signal   poly(A) signal: synthetic polyadenylation signal
   6602..6693    +  misc_feature   pause site: RNA polymerase II transcriptional pause signal from the human α2 globin gene
