[The description below was written by a language model from this plasmid's Addgene catalogue record and pLannotate feature annotations shown in this document.]
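Description:
pGL4_10xUAS-CMVmin-BC0395-luc2 is a mammalian luciferase reporter plasmid built on the pGL4 backbone and assembled by Gateway cloning, as reflected in the attB1, attB4, attB3 and attB2 scars separating its modules. It is maintained in E. coli through a high-copy ColE1/pUC-type origin with ampicillin selection (AmpR). It also carries an SV40 promoter-driven hygromycin resistance cassette ending in a synthetic poly(A) signal, which can be used for selection in mammalian cells. A synthetic poly(A) signal and an RNA polymerase II pause site sit upstream of the sensor region, a standard pGL4 arrangement that limits read-through transcription into the reporter.

The payload is a synthetic sensor. A cluster of ten Gal4-binding UAS elements, of which the automated annotation detects only scattered fragments, lies between attB1 and attB4 and is followed by a minimal CMV promoter. Downstream, between attB3 and attB2, is a short segment flanked by opposing T3 and T7 promoter sequences. This is probably where barcode 0395 resides, although the feature table does not annotate the barcode itself. The transcript continues into firefly luc2 fused to hCL1 and hPEST degradation sequences, which destabilise the enzyme so that the signal follows transcriptional changes more closely, and it ends at an SV40 poly(A) signal.

The record describes the plasmid as a UAS sensor for barcoded split TEV assays. In such assays, protein interaction or receptor activation reconstitutes TEV protease activity, which releases a Gal4-based transcriptional activator that switches on the UAS reporter. Output can be read as luciferase activity or as expression of the unique barcode, which allows many assays to be pooled. The associated publication applies this approach to profiling ERBB receptor antagonists.
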