Addgene plasmid #214627: pGL4_10xUAS-CMVmin-BC0395-luc2
Purpose: barcoded assay, UAS sensor for split TEV assays
Depositing lab: Michael Wehr. Depositing organization: Systasy Bioscience GmbH. Publication: Protocol for identifying properties of ERBB receptor antagonists using the barcoded ERBBprofiler assay. Popovic L, Rossner MJ, Wehr MC. STAR Protoc. 2024 Apr 16;5(2):102987. doi: 10.1016/j.xpro.2024.102987. PubMed 38635397.
Backbone
  Vector backbone: pGL4
  Vector type: Mammalian Expression, Luciferase
Growth in bacteria
  Bacterial resistance: Ampicillin, 100 μg/mL
  Growth temperature: 37°C
  Growth strain: DH5alpha
  Copy number: High Copy
Gene/Insert
  Gene/Insert name: 10x clustered UAS element with barcode 0395
  Species: Synthetic
  Cloning method: Gateway Cloning
Terms and licenses: Academic/Nonprofit Terms; Industry Terms: Not Available to Industry
How to cite: pGL4_10xUAS-CMVmin-BC0395-luc2 was a gift from Michael Wehr (Addgene plasmid # 214627 ; http://n2t.net/addgene:214627 ; RRID:Addgene_214627)
